>Addgene plasmid #106312 | pLenti CRISPR sgSHMT1_2 | addgene full sequence | sequence record 209275 | Addgene NGS Result
TTGAGATCCTTTTTTTCTGCGCGTAATCTGCTGCTTGCAAACAAAAAAACCACCGCTACCAGCGGTGGTT
TGTTTGCCGGATCAAGAGCTACCAACTCTTTTTCCGAAGGTAACTGGCTTCAGCAGAGCGCAGATACCAA
ATACTGTTCTTCTAGTGTAGCCGTAGTTAGGCCACCACTTCAAGAACTCTGTAGCACCGCCTACATACCT
CGCTCTGCTAATCCTGTTACCAGTGGCTGCTGCCAGTGGCGATAAGTCGTGTCTTACCGGGTTGGACTCA
AGACGATAGTTACCGGATAAGGCGCAGCGGTCGGGCTGAACGGGGGGTTCGTGCACACAGCCCAGCTTGG
AGCGAACGACCTACACCGAACTGAGATACCTACAGCGTGAGCTATGAGAAAGCGCCACGCTTCCCGAAGG
GAGAAAGGCGGACAGGTATCCGGTAAGCGGCAGGGTCGGAACAGGAGAGCGCACGAGGGAGCTTCCAGGG
GGAAACGCCTGGTATCTTTATAGTCCTGTCGGGTTTCGCCACCTCTGACTTGAGCGTCGATTTTTGTGAT
GCTCGTCAGGGGGGCGGAGCCTATGGAAAAACGCCAGCAACGCGGCCTTTTTACGGTTCCTGGCCTTTTG
CTGGCCTTTTGCTCACATGTTCTTTCCTGCGTTATCCCCTGATTCTGTGGATAACCGTATTACCGCCTTT
GAGTGAGCTGATACCGCTCGCCGCAGCCGAACGACCGAGCGCAGCGAGTCAGTGAGCGAGGAAGCGGAAG
AGCGCCCAATACGCAAACCGCCTCTCCCCGCGCGTTGGCCGATTCATTAATGCAGCTGGCACGACAGGTT
TCCCGACTGGAAAGCGGGCAGTGAGCGCAACGCAATTAATGTGAGTTAGCTCACTCATTAGGCACCCCAG
GCTTTACACTTTATGCTTCCGGCTCGTATGTTGTGTGGAATTGTGAGCGGATAACAATTTCACACAGGAA
ACAGCTATGACCATGATTACGCCAAGCGCGCAATTAACCCTCACTAAAGGGAACAAAAGCTGGAGCTGCA
AGCTTAATGTAGTCTTATGCAATACTCTTGTAGTCTTGCAACATGGTAACGATGAGTTAGCAACATGCCT
TACAAGGAGAGAAAAAGCACCGTGCATGCCGATTGGTGGAAGTAAGGTGGTACGATCGTGCCTTATTAGG
AAGGCAACAGACGGGTCTGACATGGATTGGACGAACCACTGAATTGCCGCATTGCAGAGATATTGTATTT
AAGTGCCTAGCTCGATACATAAACGGGTCTCTCTGGTTAGACCAGATCTGAGCCTGGGAGCTCTCTGGCT
AACTAGGGAACCCACTGCTTAAGCCTCAATAAAGCTTGCCTTGAGTGCTTCAAGTAGTGTGTGCCCGTCT
GTTGTGTGACTCTGGTAACTAGAGATCCCTCAGACCCTTTTAGTCAGTGTGGAAAATCTCTAGCAGTGGC
GCCCGAACAGGGACTTGAAAGCGAAAGGGAAACCAGAGGAGCTCTCTCGACGCAGGACTCGGCTTGCTGA
AGCGCGCACGGCAAGAGGCGAGGGGCGGCGACTGGTGAGTACGCCAAAAATTTTGACTAGCGGAGGCTAG
AAGGAGAGAGATGGGTGCGAGAGCGTCAGTATTAAGCGGGGGAGAATTAGATCGCGATGGGAAAAAATTC
GGTTAAGGCCAGGGGGAAAGAAAAAATATAAATTAAAACATATAGTATGGGCAAGCAGGGAGCTAGAACG
ATTCGCAGTTAATCCTGGCCTGTTAGAAACATCAGAAGGCTGTAGACAAATACTGGGACAGCTACAACCA
TCCCTTCAGACAGGATCAGAAGAACTTAGATCATTATATAATACAGTAGCAACCCTCTATTGTGTGCATC
AAAGGATAGAGATAAAAGACACCAAGGAAGCTTTAGACAAGATAGAGGAAGAGCAAAACAAAAGTAAGAC
CACCGCACAGCAAGCGGCCGCTGATCTTCAGACCTGGAGGAGGAGATATGAGGGACAATTGGAGAAGTGA
ATTATATAAATATAAAGTAGTAAAAATTGAACCATTAGGAGTAGCACCCACCAAGGCAAAGAGAAGAGTG
GTGCAGAGAGAAAAAAGAGCAGTGGGAATAGGAGCTTTGTTCCTTGGGTTCTTGGGAGCAGCAGGAAGCA
CTATGGGCGCAGCGTCAATGACGCTGACGGTACAGGCCAGACAATTATTGTCTGGTATAGTGCAGCAGCA
GAACAATTTGCTGAGGGCTATTGAGGCGCAACAGCATCTGTTGCAACTCACAGTCTGGGGCATCAAGCAG
CTCCAGGCAAGAATCCTGGCTGTGGAAAGATACCTAAAGGATCAACAGCTCCTGGGGATTTGGGGTTGCT
CTGGAAAACTCATTTGCACCACTGCTGTGCCTTGGAATGCTAGTTGGAGTAATAAATCTCTGGAACAGAT
TTGGAATCACACGACCTGGATGGAGTGGGACAGAGAAATTAACAATTACACAAGCTTAATACACTCCTTA
ATTGAAGAATCGCAAAACCAGCAAGAAAAGAATGAACAAGAATTATTGGAATTAGATAAATGGGCAAGTT
TGTGGAATTGGTTTAACATAACAAATTGGCTGTGGTATATAAAATTATTCATAATGATAGTAGGAGGCTT
GGTAGGTTTAAGAATAGTTTTTGCTGTACTTTCTATAGTGAATAGAGTTAGGCAGGGATATTCACCATTA
TCGTTTCAGACCCACCTCCCAACCCCGAGGGGACCCAGAGAGGGCCTATTTCCCATGATTCCTTCATATT
TGCATATACGATACAAGGCTGTTAGAGAGATAATTAGAATTAATTTGACTGTAAACACAAAGATATTAGT
ACAAAATACGTGACGTAGAAAGTAATAATTTCTTGGGTAGTTTGCAGTTTTAAAATTATGTTTTAAAATG
GACTATCATATGCTTACCGTAACTTGAAAGTATTTCGATTTCTTGGCTTTATATATCTTGTGGAAAGGAC
GAAACACCGGAAGGAGAGTAACCGGCAGAGTTTTAGAGCTAGAAATAGCAAGTTAAAATAAGGCTAGTCC
GTTATCAACTTGAAAAAGTGGCACCGAGTCGGTGCTTTTTTGAATTCTAGATCTTGAGACAAATGGCAGT
ATTCATCCACAATTTTAAAAGAAAAGGGGGGATTGGGGGGTACAGTGCAGGGGAAAGAATAGTAGACATA
ATAGCAACAGACATACAAACTAAAGAATTACAAAAACAAATTACAAAAATTCAAAATTTTCGGGTTTATT
ACAGGGACAGCAGAGATCCACTTTGGCGCCGGCTCGAGTGGCTCCGGTGCCCGTCAGTGGGCAGAGCGCA
CATCGCCCACAGTCCCCGAGAAGTTGGGGGGAGGGGTCGGCAATTGAACCGGTGCCTAGAGAAGGTGGCG
CGGGGTAAACTGGGAAAGTGATGTCGTGTACTGGCTCCGCCTTTTTCCCGAGGGTGGGGGAGAACCGTAT
ATAAGTGCAGTAGTCGCCGTGAACGTTCTTTTTCGCAACGGGTTTGCCGCCAGAACACAGGTGTCGTGAC
GCGGGATCCGCCACCATGGATTACAAAGACGATGACGATAAGATGGCCCCAAAGAAGAAGCGGAAGGTCG
GTATCCACGGAGTCCCAGCAGCCGACAAGAAGTACAGCATCGGCCTGGACATCGGCACCAACTCTGTGGG
CTGGGCCGTGATCACCGACGAGTACAAGGTGCCCAGCAAGAAATTCAAGGTGCTGGGCAACACCGACCGG
CACAGCATCAAGAAGAACCTGATCGGAGCCCTGCTGTTCGACAGCGGCGAAACAGCCGAGGCCACCCGGC
TGAAGAGAACCGCCAGAAGAAGATACACCAGACGGAAGAACCGGATCTGCTATCTGCAAGAGATCTTCAG
CAACGAGATGGCCAAGGTGGACGACAGCTTCTTCCACAGACTGGAAGAGTCCTTCCTGGTGGAAGAGGAT
AAGAAGCACGAGCGGCACCCCATCTTCGGCAACATCGTGGACGAGGTGGCCTACCACGAGAAGTACCCCA
CCATCTACCACCTGAGAAAGAAACTGGTGGACAGCACCGACAAGGCCGACCTGCGGCTGATCTATCTGGC
CCTGGCCCACATGATCAAGTTCCGGGGCCACTTCCTGATCGAGGGCGACCTGAACCCCGACAACAGCGAC
GTGGACAAGCTGTTCATCCAGCTGGTGCAGACCTACAACCAGCTGTTCGAGGAAAACCCCATCAACGCCA
GCGGCGTGGACGCCAAGGCCATCCTGTCTGCCAGACTGAGCAAGAGCAGACGGCTGGAAAATCTGATCGC
CCAGCTGCCCGGCGAGAAGAAGAATGGCCTGTTCGGAAACCTGATTGCCCTGAGCCTGGGCCTGACCCCC
AACTTCAAGAGCAACTTCGACCTGGCCGAGGATGCCAAACTGCAGCTGAGCAAGGACACCTACGACGACG
ACCTGGACAACCTGCTGGCCCAGATCGGCGACCAGTACGCCGACCTGTTTCTGGCCGCCAAGAACCTGTC
CGACGCCATCCTGCTGAGCGACATCCTGAGAGTGAACACCGAGATCACCAAGGCCCCCCTGAGCGCCTCT
ATGATCAAGAGATACGACGAGCACCACCAGGACCTGACCCTGCTGAAAGCTCTCGTGCGGCAGCAGCTGC
CTGAGAAGTACAAAGAGATTTTCTTCGACCAGAGCAAGAACGGCTACGCCGGCTACATTGACGGCGGAGC
CAGCCAGGAAGAGTTCTACAAGTTCATCAAGCCCATCCTGGAAAAGATGGACGGCACCGAGGAACTGCTC
GTGAAGCTGAACAGAGAGGACCTGCTGCGGAAGCAGCGGACCTTCGACAACGGCAGCATCCCCCACCAGA
TCCACCTGGGAGAGCTGCACGCCATTCTGCGGCGGCAGGAAGATTTTTACCCATTCCTGAAGGACAACCG
GGAAAAGATCGAGAAGATCCTGACCTTCCGCATCCCCTACTACGTGGGCCCTCTGGCCAGGGGAAACAGC
AGATTCGCCTGGATGACCAGAAAGAGCGAGGAAACCATCACCCCCTGGAACTTCGAGGAAGTGGTGGACA
AGGGCGCTTCCGCCCAGAGCTTCATCGAGCGGATGACCAACTTCGATAAGAACCTGCCCAACGAGAAGGT
GCTGCCCAAGCACAGCCTGCTGTACGAGTACTTCACCGTGTATAACGAGCTGACCAAAGTGAAATACGTG
ACCGAGGGAATGAGAAAGCCCGCCTTCCTGAGCGGCGAGCAGAAAAAGGCCATCGTGGACCTGCTGTTCA
AGACCAACCGGAAAGTGACCGTGAAGCAGCTGAAAGAGGACTACTTCAAGAAAATCGAGTGCTTCGACTC
CGTGGAAATCTCCGGCGTGGAAGATCGGTTCAACGCCTCCCTGGGCACATACCACGATCTGCTGAAAATT
ATCAAGGACAAGGACTTCCTGGACAATGAGGAAAACGAGGACATTCTGGAAGATATCGTGCTGACCCTGA
CACTGTTTGAGGACAGAGAGATGATCGAGGAACGGCTGAAAACCTATGCCCACCTGTTCGACGACAAAGT
GATGAAGCAGCTGAAGCGGCGGAGATACACCGGCTGGGGCAGGCTGAGCCGGAAGCTGATCAACGGCATC
CGGGACAAGCAGTCCGGCAAGACAATCCTGGATTTCCTGAAGTCCGACGGCTTCGCCAACAGAAACTTCA
TGCAGCTGATCCACGACGACAGCCTGACCTTTAAAGAGGACATCCAGAAAGCCCAGGTGTCCGGCCAGGG
CGATAGCCTGCACGAGCACATTGCCAATCTGGCCGGCAGCCCCGCCATTAAGAAGGGCATCCTGCAGACA
GTGAAGGTGGTGGACGAGCTCGTGAAAGTGATGGGCCGGCACAAGCCCGAGAACATCGTGATCGAAATGG
CCAGAGAGAACCAGACCACCCAGAAGGGACAGAAGAACAGCCGCGAGAGAATGAAGCGGATCGAAGAGGG
CATCAAAGAGCTGGGCAGCCAGATCCTGAAAGAACACCCCGTGGAAAACACCCAGCTGCAGAACGAGAAG
CTGTACCTGTACTACCTGCAGAATGGGCGGGATATGTACGTGGACCAGGAACTGGACATCAACCGGCTGT
CCGACTACGATGTGGACCATATCGTGCCTCAGAGCTTTCTGAAGGACGACTCCATCGACAACAAGGTGCT
GACCAGAAGCGACAAGAACCGGGGCAAGAGCGACAACGTGCCCTCCGAAGAGGTCGTGAAGAAGATGAAG
AACTACTGGCGGCAGCTGCTGAACGCCAAGCTGATTACCCAGAGAAAGTTCGACAATCTGACCAAGGCCG
AGAGAGGCGGCCTGAGCGAACTGGATAAGGCCGGCTTCATCAAGAGACAGCTGGTGGAAACCCGGCAGAT
CACAAAGCACGTGGCACAGATCCTGGACTCCCGGATGAACACTAAGTACGACGAGAATGACAAGCTGATC
CGGGAAGTGAAAGTGATCACCCTGAAGTCCAAGCTGGTGTCCGATTTCCGGAAGGATTTCCAGTTTTACA
AAGTGCGCGAGATCAACAACTACCACCACGCCCACGACGCCTACCTGAACGCCGTCGTGGGAACCGCCCT
GATCAAAAAGTACCCTAAGCTGGAAAGCGAGTTCGTGTACGGCGACTACAAGGTGTACGACGTGCGGAAG
ATGATCGCCAAGAGCGAGCAGGAAATCGGCAAGGCTACCGCCAAGTACTTCTTCTACAGCAACATCATGA
ACTTTTTCAAGACCGAGATTACCCTGGCCAACGGCGAGATCCGGAAGCGGCCTCTGATCGAGACAAACGG
CGAAACCGGGGAGATCGTGTGGGATAAGGGCCGGGATTTTGCCACCGTGCGGAAAGTGCTGAGCATGCCC
CAAGTGAATATCGTGAAAAAGACCGAGGTGCAGACAGGCGGCTTCAGCAAAGAGTCTATCCTGCCCAAGA
GGAACAGCGATAAGCTGATCGCCAGAAAGAAGGACTGGGACCCTAAGAAGTACGGCGGCTTCGACAGCCC
CACCGTGGCCTATTCTGTGCTGGTGGTGGCCAAAGTGGAAAAGGGCAAGTCCAAGAAACTGAAGAGTGTG
AAAGAGCTGCTGGGGATCACCATCATGGAAAGAAGCAGCTTCGAGAAGAATCCCATCGACTTTCTGGAAG
CCAAGGGCTACAAAGAAGTGAAAAAGGACCTGATCATCAAGCTGCCTAAGTACTCCCTGTTCGAGCTGGA
AAACGGCCGGAAGAGAATGCTGGCCTCTGCCGGCGAACTGCAGAAGGGAAACGAACTGGCCCTGCCCTCC
AAATATGTGAACTTCCTGTACCTGGCCAGCCACTATGAGAAGCTGAAGGGCTCCCCCGAGGATAATGAGC
AGAAACAGCTGTTTGTGGAACAGCACAAGCACTACCTGGACGAGATCATCGAGCAGATCAGCGAGTTCTC
CAAGAGAGTGATCCTGGCCGACGCTAATCTGGACAAAGTGCTGTCCGCCTACAACAAGCACCGGGATAAG
CCCATCAGAGAGCAGGCCGAGAATATCATCCACCTGTTTACCCTGACCAATCTGGGAGCCCCTGCCGCCT
TCAAGTACTTTGACACCACCATCGACCGGAAGAGGTACACCAGCACCAAAGAGGTGCTGGACGCCACCCT
GATCCACCAGAGCATCACCGGCCTGTACGAGACACGGATCGACCTGTCTCAGCTGGGAGGCGACAAGCGT
CCTGCTGCTACTAAGAAAGCTGGTCAAGCTAAGAAAAAGAAAGCTAGCGGCAGCGGCGCCACCAACTTCA
GCCTGCTGAAGCAGGCCGGCGACGTGGAGGAGAACCCCGGCCCCATGACCGAGTACAAGCCCACGGTGCG
CCTCGCCACCCGCGACGACGTCCCCAGGGCCGTACGCACCCTCGCCGCCGCGTTCGCCGACTACCCCGCC
ACGCGCCACACCGTCGATCCGGACCGCCACATCGAGCGGGTCACCGAGCTGCAAGAACTCTTCCTCACGC
GCGTCGGGCTCGACATCGGCAAGGTGTGGGTCGCGGACGACGGCGCCGCGGTGGCGGTCTGGACCACGCC
GGAGAGCGTCGAAGCGGGGGCGGTGTTCGCCGAGATCGGCCCGCGCATGGCCGAGTTGAGCGGTTCCCGG
CTGGCCGCGCAGCAACAGATGGAAGGCCTCCTGGCGCCGCACCGGCCCAAGGAGCCCGCGTGGTTCCTGG
CCACCGTCGGAGTCTCGCCCGACCACCAGGGCAAGGGTCTGGGCAGCGCCGTCGTGCTCCCCGGAGTGGA
GGCGGCCGAGCGCGCCGGGGTGCCCGCCTTCCTGGAGACCTCCGCGCCCCGCAACCTCCCCTTCTACGAG
CGGCTCGGCTTCACCGTCACCGCCGACGTCGAGGTGCCCGAAGGACCGCGCACCTGGTGCATGACCCGCA
AGCCCGGTGCCTGAACGCGTTAAGTCGACAATCAACCTCTGGATTACAAAATTTGTGAAAGATTGACTGG
TATTCTTAACTATGTTGCTCCTTTTACGCTATGTGGATACGCTGCTTTAATGCCTTTGTATCATGCTATT
GCTTCCCGTATGGCTTTCATTTTCTCCTCCTTGTATAAATCCTGGTTGCTGTCTCTTTATGAGGAGTTGT
GGCCCGTTGTCAGGCAACGTGGCGTGGTGTGCACTGTGTTTGCTGACGCAACCCCCACTGGTTGGGGCAT
TGCCACCACCTGTCAGCTCCTTTCCGGGACTTTCGCTTTCCCCCTCCCTATTGCCACGGCGGAACTCATC
GCCGCCTGCCTTGCCCGCTGCTGGACAGGGGCTCGGCTGTTGGGCACTGACAATTCCGTGGTGTTGTCGG
GGAAATCATCGTCCTTTCCTTGGCTGCTCGCCTGTGTTGCCACCTGGATTCTGCGCGGGACGTCCTTCTG
CTACGTCCCTTCGGCCCTCAATCCAGCGGACCTTCCTTCCCGCGGCCTGCTGCCGGCTCTGCGGCCTCTT
CCGCGTCTTCGCCTTCGCCCTCAGACGAGTCGGATCTCCCTTTGGGCCGCCTCCCCGCGTCGACTTTAAG
ACCAATGACTTACAAGGCAGCTGTAGATCTTAGCCACTTTTTAAAAGAAAAGGGGGGACTGGAAGGGCTA
ATTCACTCCCAACGAAGACAAGATCTGCTTTTTGCTTGTACTGGGTCTCTCTGGTTAGACCAGATCTGAG
CCTGGGAGCTCTCTGGCTAACTAGGGAACCCACTGCTTAAGCCTCAATAAAGCTTGCCTTGAGTGCTTCA
AGTAGTGTGTGCCCGTCTGTTGTGTGACTCTGGTAACTAGAGATCCCTCAGACCCTTTTAGTCAGTGTGG
AAAATCTCTAGCAGTACGTATAGTAGTTCATGTCATCTTATTATTCAGTATTTATAACTTGCAAAGAAAT
GAATATCAGAGAGTGAGAGGAACTTGTTTATTGCAGCTTATAATGGTTACAAATAAAGCAATAGCATCAC
AAATTTCACAAATAAAGCATTTTTTTCACTGCATTCTAGTTGTGGTTTGTCCAAACTCATCAATGTATCT
TATCATGTCTGGCTCTAGCTATCCCGCCCCTAACTCCGCCCATCCCGCCCCTAACTCCGCCCAGTTCCGC
CCATTCTCCGCCCCATGGCTGACTAATTTTTTTTATTTATGCAGAGGCCGAGGCCGCCTCGGCCTCTGAG
CTATTCCAGAAGTAGTGAGGAGGCTTTTTTGGAGGCCTAGGGACGTACCCAATTCGCCCTATAGTGAGTC
GTATTACGCGCGCTCACTGGCCGTCGTTTTACAACGTCGTGACTGGGAAAACCCTGGCGTTACCCAACTT
AATCGCCTTGCAGCACATCCCCCTTTCGCCAGCTGGCGTAATAGCGAAGAGGCCCGCACCGATCGCCCTT
CCCAACAGTTGCGCAGCCTGAATGGCGAATGGG
[124 nt withheld, positions 9974-10097]
C
[91 nt withheld, positions 10099-10189]
A
[49 nt withheld, positions 10191-10239]
CCTTTGACGTTGGAGTCCACGTTCTTT
[37 nt withheld, positions 10267-10303]
ACCCTATCTCGGTCTATTCTTTTGATTTATAAGGGATTTTGCCGATTTCGGCCTATTGGTTAAAAAATGA
GCTGATTTAACAAAAATTTAACGCGAATTTTAACAAAATATTAACGCTTACAATTTAGGTGGCACTTTTC
GGGGAAATGTGCGCGGAACCCCTATTTGTTTATTTTTCTAAATACATTCAAATATGTATCCGCTCATGAG
ACAATAACCCTGATAAATGCTTCAATAATATTGAAAAAGGAAGAGTATGAGTATTCAACATTTCCGTGTC
GCCCTTATTCCCTTTTTTGCGGCATTTTGCCTTCCTGTTTTTGCTCACCCAGAAACGCTGGTGAAAGTAA
AAGATGCTGAAGATCAGTTGGGTGCACGAGTGGGTTACATCGAACTGGATCTCAACAGCGGTAAGATCCT
TGAGAGTTTTCGCCCCGAAGAACGTTTTCCAATGATGAGCACTTTTAAAGTTCTGCTATGTGGCGCGGTA
TTATCCCGTATTGACGCCGGGCAAGAGCAACTCGGTCGCCGCATACACTATTCTCAGAATGACTTGGTTG
AGTACTCACCAGTCACAGAAAAGCATCTTACGGATGGCATGACAGTAAGAGAATTATGCAGTGCTGCCAT
AACCATGAGTGATAACACTGCGGCCAACTTACTTCTGACAACGATCGGAGGACCGAAGGAGCTAACCGCT
TTTTTGCACAACATGGGGGATCATGTAACTCGCCTTGATCGTTGGGAACCGGAGCTGAATGAAGCCATAC
CAAACGACGAGCGTGACACCACGATGCCTGTAGCAATGGCAACAACGTTGCGCAAACTATTAACTGGCGA
ACTACTTACTCTAGCTTCCCGGCAACAATTAATAGACTGGATGGAGGCGGATAAAGTTGCAGGACCACTT
CTGCGCTCGGCCCTTCCGGCTGGCTGGTTTATTGCTGATAAATCTGGAGCCGGTGAGCGTGGGTCTCGCG
GTATCATTGCAGCACTGGGGCCAGATGGTAAGCCCTCCCGTATCGTAGTTATCTACACGACGGGGAGTCA
GGCAACTATGGATGAACGAAATAGACAGATCGCTGAGATAGGTGCCTCACTGATTAAGCATTGGTAACTG
TCAGACCAAGTTTACTCATATATACTTTAGATTGATTTAAAACTTCATTTTTAATTTAAAAGGATCTAGG
TGAAGATCCTTTTTGATAATCTCATGACCAAAATCCCTTAACGTGAGTTTTCGTTCCACTGAGCGTCAGA
CCCCGTAGAAAAGATCAAAGGATCTTC
Features (pLannotate 1.2.2; 29 found; start..end, strand, type, name):
      1..589     +  rep_origin     ori: high-copy-number ColE1/pMB1/pBR322/pUC origin of replication
    772..864     +  CDS            lacI (fragment): lac repressor; lacI; The lac repressor binds to the lac operator to inhibit transcription in E. coli. This inhibition can be relieved by adding lactose or isopropyl-β-D-thiogalactopyranoside (IPTG).
    877..898     +  protein_bind   CAP binding site: CAP binding activates transcription in the presence of cAMP. E. coli catabolite activator protein
    913..943     +  promoter       lac promoter: promoter for the E. coli lac operon
    947..969     +  protein_bind   lac operator (fragment): The lac repressor binds to the lac operator to inhibit transcription in E. coli. This inhibition can be relieved by adding lactose or isopropyl-β-D-thiogalactopyranoside (IPTG). lac repressor encoded by lacI
   1012..1030    +  promoter       T3 promoter: promoter for bacteriophage T3 RNA polymerase
   1058..1284    +  promoter       RSV promoter: Rous sarcoma virus enhancer/promoter
   1285..1465    +  LTR            5' LTR (truncated): truncated 5' long terminal repeat (LTR) from HIV-1
   1512..1637    +  misc_feature   HIV-1 Ψ: packaging signal of human immunodeficiency virus type 1
   1621..1984    +  CDS            HIV-1 gag (fragment): gag protein from human immunodeficiency virus 1; gag
   2130..2363    +  misc_feature   RRE: The Rev response element (RRE) of HIV-1 allows for Rev-dependent mRNA export from the nucleus to the cytoplasm.
   2740..2766    +  CDS            Rev (fragment): human immunodeficiency virus 1 (HIV-1) Rev protein; rev; enhances nuclear export of unspliced and incompletely spliced viral mRNAs
   2770..3010    +  promoter       U6 promoter: RNA polymerase III promoter for human U6 snRNA
   3040..3115    +  misc_RNA       gRNA scaffold: guide RNA scaffold for the Streptococcus pyogenes CRISPR/Cas9 system
   3163..3280    +  misc_feature   cPPT/CTS: central polypurine tract and central termination sequence of HIV-1
   3349..3560    +  promoter       EF-1α core promoter: core promoter for human elongation factor EF-1α
   3664..5265    +  CDS            Cas9(N): N-terminal portion of Streptococcus pyogenes Cas9 (Zetsche et al., 2015)
   5266..7764    +  CDS            Cas9(C): C-terminal portion of Streptococcus pyogenes Cas9 (Zetsche et al., 2015)
   7885..8484    +  CDS            PuroR (fragment): puromycin N-acetyltransferase; pac from Streptomyces; confers resistance to puromycin
   8500..9088    +  misc_feature   WPRE: woodchuck hepatitis virus posttranscriptional regulatory element
   9139..9158    +  misc_feature   cPPT/CTS (fragment): central polypurine tract and central termination sequence of HIV-1
   9160..9393    +  LTR            3' LTR (ΔU3): self-inactivating 3' long terminal repeat (LTR) from HIV-1
   9471..9592    +  polyA_signal   SV40 poly(A) signal: SV40 polyadenylation signal
   9632..9767    +  rep_origin     SV40 ori: SV40 origin of replication
   9788..9806    -  promoter       T7 promoter: promoter for bacteriophage T7 RNA polymerase
   9814..9969    +  CDS            lacZα (fragment): LacZα fragment of β-galactosidase; lacZ fragment
   9974..10402   +  rep_origin     f1 ori (sequence partly withheld): f1 bacteriophage origin of replication; arrow indicates direction of (+) strand synthesis
  10455..10559   +  promoter       AmpR promoter: bla
  10560..11420   +  CDS            AmpR: β-lactamase; bla; confers resistance to ampicillin, carbenicillin, and related antibiotics
