[The description below was written by a language model from this plasmid's Addgene catalogue record and pLannotate feature annotations shown in this document.]
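Description:
pLenti CRISPR sgSHMT1_2 is an all-in-one lentiviral CRISPR vector built on the pLENTICRISPR backbone that delivers Streptococcus pyogenes Cas9 together with a single guide RNA directed against human SHMT1. In bacteria it replicates from a high-copy ColE1/pUC-type origin and is selected through the AmpR β-lactamase gene. An f1 origin and remnants of a lac/lacZα cloning region, along with T3 and T7 promoters, are carried over from the parental plasmid. The catalogue lists the backbone at about 13 kb, whereas the sequenced record is 11,590 nt. The record itself does not explain the difference.

The transfer cassette has a third-generation, self-inactivating layout. An RSV promoter drives a truncated HIV-1 5' LTR to produce the genomic RNA, followed by the Ψ packaging signal with a gag fragment, the RRE for Rev-dependent nuclear export, and a cPPT/CTS, which aids nuclear import of the reverse-transcribed genome. The cassette ends in a ΔU3 3' LTR followed by an SV40 poly(A) signal.

Two expression units sit within it. A human U6 RNA polymerase III promoter transcribes the SHMT1 spacer fused to the Cas9 guide RNA scaffold. An EF-1α core promoter drives the Cas9 coding sequence, which the annotation software splits into adjoining N- and C-terminal segments. Puromycin N-acetyltransferase lies downstream of Cas9 under the same promoter. The linker between the two is not annotated. A WPRE follows to boost transcript expression.

After packaging and transduction, puromycin selects mammalian cells carrying the integrated provirus. The construct is used to disrupt SHMT1 in human cells, and the associated study concerned serine catabolism and mitochondrial translation.
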