Addgene plasmid #106312: pLenti CRISPR sgSHMT1_2
Purpose: Express Cas9 and sgRNA targeting SHMT1
Depositing lab: Richard Possemato. Depositing organization: NYU Grossman School of Medicine. Publication: Serine Catabolism by SHMT2 Is Required for Proper Mitochondrial Translation Initiation and Maintenance of Formylmethionyl-tRNAs. Minton DR, Nam M, McLaughlin DJ, Shin J, Bayraktar EC, Alvarez SW, Sviderskiy VO, Papagiannakopoulos T, Sabatini DM, Birsoy K, Possemato R. Mol Cell. 2018 Feb 15;69(4):610-621.e5. doi: 10.1016/j.molcel.2018.01.024. PubMed 29452640.
Backbone
  Vector backbone: pLENTICRISPR
  Backbone size w/o insert (bp): 13000
  Vector type: Mammalian Expression, Lentiviral, CRISPR
  Selectable markers: Puromycin
Growth in bacteria
  Bacterial resistance: Ampicillin, 100 μg/mL
  Growth temperature: 37°C
  Growth strain: NEB Stable
  Copy number: High Copy
Gene/Insert
  Gene/Insert name: sgRNA targeting SHMT1
  gRNA/shRNA sequence: GAAGGAGAGTAACCGGCAGA
  Species: H. sapiens (human)
Terms and licenses: Academic/Nonprofit Terms; Industry Terms: Not Available to Industry
How to cite: pLenti CRISPR sgSHMT1_2 was a gift from Richard Possemato (Addgene plasmid # 106312 ; http://n2t.net/addgene:106312 ; RRID:Addgene_106312)
